>Addgene plasmid #131024 | pcF-3 | addgene full sequence | sequence record 258217 | Addgene NGS Result
TTGACAGCTAGCTCAGTCCTAGGTATAATGCTAGCGCTAGCGAATTCGAGCTCGGTACCAAGACGTCAAC
TCGACCCTGTCTAAGAACTTTAAATAATTTCTACTGTTGTAGATCTGTACATAACCTTCGGGCATGGCAC
AACGGTCTAAGAACTTTAAATAATTTCTACTGTTGTAGATAAGCTTGGCTGTTTTGGCGGATGAGAGAAG
ATTTTCAGCCTGATACAGATTAAATCAGAACGCAGAAGCGGTCTGATAAAACAGAATTTGCCTGGCGGCA
GTAGCGCGGTGGTCCCACCTGACCCCATGCCGAACTCAGAAGTGAAACGCCGTAGCGCCGATGGTAGTGT
GGGGTCTCCCCATGCGAGAGTAGGGAACTGCCAGGCATCAAATAAAACGAAAGGCTCAGTCGAAAGACTG
GGCCTTTCGTTTTATCTGTTGTTTGTCGGTGAACGCTCTCCTGAGTAGGACAAATCCGCCGGGAGCGGAT
TTGAACGTTGCGAAGCAACGGCCCGGAGGGTGGCGGGCAGGACGCCCGCCATAAACTGCCAGGCATCAAA
TTAAGCAGAAGGCCATCCTGACGGATGGCCTTTTTGCGTTTCTACAAACTCTTTTGTTTATTTTTCTAAA
TACATTCAAATATGTATCCGCTCATGAGACAATAACCCTGATAAATGCTTCAATAATATTGAAAAAGGAA
GAGTATGAGTATTCAACATTTCCGTGTCGCCCTTATTCCCTTTTTTGCGGCATTTTGCCTTCCTGTTTTT
GCTCACCCAGAAACGCTGGTGAAAGTAAAAGATGCTGAAGATCAGTTGGGTGCACGAGTGGGTTACATCG
AACTGGATCTCAACAGCGGTAAGATCCTTGAGAGTTTTCGCCCCGAAGAACGTTTTCCAATGATGAGCAC
TTTTAAAGTTCTGCTATGTGGCGCGGTATTATCCCGTGTTGACGCCGGGCAAGAGCAACTCGGTCGCCGC
ATACACTATTCTCAGAATGACTTGGTTGAGTACTCACCAGTCACAGAAAAGCATCTTACGGATGGCATGA
CAGTAAGAGAATTATGCAGTGCTGCCATAACCATGAGTGATAACACTGCGGCCAACTTACTTCTGACAAC
GATCGGAGGACCGAAGGAGCTAACCGCTTTTTTGCACAACATGGGGGATCATGTAACTCGCCTTGATCGT
TGGGAACCGGAGCTGAATGAAGCCATACCAAACGACGAGCGTGACACCACGATGCCTGCAGCAATGGCAA
CAACGTTGCGCAAACTATTAACTGGCGAACTACTTACTCTAGCTTCCCGGCAACAATTAATAGACTGGAT
GGAGGCGGATAAAGTTGCAGGACCACTTCTGCGCTCGGCCCTTCCGGCTGGCTGGTTTATTGCTGATAAA
TCTGGAGCCGGTGAGCGTGGGTCTCGCGGTATCATTGCAGCACTGGGGCCAGATGGTAAGCCCTCCCGTA
TCGTAGTTATCTACACGACGGGGAGTCAGGCAACTATGGATGAACGAAATAGACAGATCGCTGAGATAGG
TGCCTCACTGATTAAGCATTGGTAACTGTCAGACCAAGTTTACTCATATATACTTTAGATTGATT
[125 nt withheld, positions 1606-1730]
C
[141 nt withheld, positions 1732-1872]
CCTTTGACGTTGGAGTCCACGTTCTTT
[37 nt withheld, positions 1900-1936]
ACCCTATCTCGGGCTATTCTTTTGATTTATAAGGGATTTTGCCGATTTCGGCCTATTGGTTAAAAAATGA
GCTGATTTAACAAAAATTTAACGCGAATTTTAACAAAATATTAACGTTTACAATTTAAAAGGATCTAGGT
GAAGATCCTTTTTGATAATCTCATGACCAAAATCCCTTAACGTGAGTTTTCGTTCCACTGAGCGTCAGAC
CCCGTAGAAAAGATCAAAGGATCTTCTTGAGATCCTTTTTTTCTGCGCGTAATCTGCTGCTTGCAAACAA
AAAAACCACCGCTACCAGCGGTGGTTTGTTTGCCGGATCAAGAGCTACCAACTCTTTTTCCGAAGGTAAC
TGGCTTCAGCAGAGCGCAGATACCAAATACTGTCCTTCTAGTGTAGCCGTAGTTAGGCCACCACTTCAAG
AACTCTGTAGCACCGCCTACATACCTCGCTCTGCTAATCCTGTTACCAGTGGCTGCTGCCAGTGGCGATA
AGTCGTGTCTTACCGGGTTGGACTCAAGACGATAGTTACCGGATAAGGCGCAGCGGTCGGGCTGAACGGG
GGGTTCGTGCACACAGCCCAGCTTGGAGCGAACGACCTACACCGAACTGAGATACCTACAGCGTGAGCTA
TGAGAAAGCGCCACGCTTCCCGAAGGGAGAAAGGCGGACAGGTATCCGGTAAGCGGCAGGGTCGGAACAG
GAGAGCGCACGAGGGAGCTTCCAGGGGGAAACGCCTGGTATCTTTATAGTCCTGTCGGGTTTCGCCACCT
CTGACTTGAGCGTCGATTTTTGTGATGCTCGTCAGGGGGGCGGAGCCTATGGAAAAACGCCAGCAACGCG
GCCTTTTTACGGTTCCTGGCCTTTTGCTGGCCTTTTGCTCACATGTTCTTTCCTGCGTTATCCCCTGATT
CTGTGGATAACCGTATTACCGCCTTTGAGTGAGCTGATACCGCTCGCCGCAGCCGAACGACCGAGCGCAG
CGAGTCAGTGAGCGAGGAAGCGGAAGAGCGCCTGATGCGGTATTTTCTCCTTACGCATCTGTGCGGTATT
TCACACCGCATATGGTGCACTCTCAGTACAATCTGCTCTGATGCCGCATAGTTAAGCCAGTATACACTCC
GCTATCGCTACGTGACTGGGTCATGGCTGCGCCCCGACACCCGCCAACACCCGCTGACGCGCCCTGACGG
GCTTGTCTGCTCCCGGCATCCGCTTACAGACAAGCTGTGACGGTCTCCGGGAGCTGCATGTGTCAGAGGT
TTTCACCGTCATCACCGAAACGCGCGAGGCAGAAGGAGATGGCGCCCAACAGTCCCCCGGCCACGGGGCC
TGCCACCATACCCACGCCGAAACAAGCGCTCATGAGCCCGAAGTGGCGAGCCCGATCTTCCCCATCGGTG
ATGTCGGCGATATAGGCGCCAGCAACCGCACCTGTGGCGCCGGTGATGCCGGCCACGATGCGTCCGGCGT
AGAGGATCTGCTCATGTTTGACAGCTTATCATCGATGCAT
Features (pLannotate 1.2.2; 14 found; start..end, strand, type, name):
      1..35      +  promoter       J23119 promoter: bacterial promoter (Registry of Standard Biological Parts BBa J23119)
     42..59      +  misc_feature   MCS (fragment): pUC18/19 multiple cloning site
    115..140     -  CDS            superfolder GFP (fragment): GFP variant that folds robustly even when fused to poorly folded proteins (Pédelacq et al., 2006)
    270..385     +  ncRNA          5S rRNA: Accession: RF00001 - 5S ribosomal RNA
    389..475     +  terminator     rrnB T1 terminator: Escherichia coli rrnB; transcription terminator T1 from the E. coli rrnB gene
    567..594     +  terminator     rrnB T2 terminator: transcription terminator T2 from the E. coli rrnB gene
    613..704     +  promoter       AmpR promoter: bla
    705..1565    +  CDS            AmpR: β-lactamase; bla; confers resistance to ampicillin, carbenicillin, and related antibiotics
   1607..1987    +  rep_origin     M13 ori (sequence partly withheld): M13 bacteriophage origin of replication; arrow indicates direction of (+) strand synthesis
   2173..2761    +  rep_origin     ori: high-copy-number ColE1/pMB1/pBR322/pUC origin of replication
   2947..3087    -  misc_feature   bom: basis of mobility region from pBR322
   3189..3228    -  CDS            rop (fragment): Rop protein, which maintains plasmids at low copy number; rop
   3229..3414    -  CDS            TcR (fragment): tetracycline efflux protein; tet; confers resistance to tetracycline
   3424..3442    +  promoter       tet promoter (fragment): E. coli promoter for tetracycline efflux protein gene
