[The description below was written by a language model from this plasmid's Addgene catalogue record and pLannotate feature annotations shown in this document.]
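Description:
pcF-3 is a small (about 3.4 kb) bacterial CRISPR plasmid built on the pBAD18 backbone that expresses a single-spacer CRISPR array for the Cas12a nuclease from Francisella novicida (FnCas12a). It is maintained in E. coli at high copy through a ColE1/pMB1-type origin and selected with ampicillin via the β-lactamase gene under its own promoter. The backbone also carries an M13 phage origin, which permits single-stranded DNA production with helper phage, and pBR322-derived remnants: the bom mobility region and fragments of rop, the tetracycline resistance gene and its promoter. As fragments, these are not expected to be functional.

The payload is a 102 bp insert described as a single-spacer array carrying "spacer #3", driven by the strong constitutive synthetic promoter J23119. The arabinose-inducible system usually associated with pBAD18 does not appear in the feature table, so array transcription appears to be constitutive. Downstream lie a 5S rRNA segment and the rrnB T1 and T2 terminators, which end the transcript. Cas12a processes its own pre-crRNA by recognising the repeat sequences, so the transcribed array would be matured into a guide RNA by FnCas12a. The nuclease is not encoded on this plasmid and must be supplied separately.

The annotation detects a short superfolder GFP fragment on the reverse strand within the array region. This may indicate that the spacer matches a GFP sequence, but the record does not state the target. The associated work concerns modular one-pot assembly of CRISPR arrays and the factors that influence crRNA biogenesis, so this construct fits as a single-spacer reference alongside multi-spacer arrays.
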