Addgene plasmid #131024: pcF-3
Purpose: Single spacer array with spacer #3 for FnCas12a.
Depositing lab: Chase Beisel. Depositing organization: Helmholtz-Zentrum fuer Infektionsforschung (HZI). Publication: Modular one-pot assembly of CRISPR arrays enables library generation and reveals factors influencing crRNA biogenesis. Liao C, Ttofali F, Slotkowski RA, Denny SR, Cecil TD, Leenay RT, Keung AJ, Beisel CL. Nat Commun. 2019 Jul 3;10(1):2948. doi: 10.1038/s41467-019-10747-3. PubMed 31270316.
Backbone
  Vector backbone: pBAD18
  Total vector size (bp): 3447
  Vector type: Bacterial Expression, CRISPR
Growth in bacteria
  Bacterial resistance: Ampicillin, 100 μg/mL
  Growth temperature: 37°C
  Growth strain: DH5alpha
  Copy number: High Copy
Gene/Insert
  Gene/Insert name: single spacer array for FnCas12a
  Insert size (bp): 102
  Promoter: PJ23119
  Cloning method: Unknown
  Sequencing primers: 5′ AGCGCTCATGAGCCCGA; 3′ TGCCGCCAGGCAAATTCTG
Terms and licenses: Academic/Nonprofit Terms; Industry Terms: Not Available to Industry
How to cite: pcF-3 was a gift from Chase Beisel (Addgene plasmid # 131024 ; http://n2t.net/addgene:131024 ; RRID:Addgene_131024)
